Addgene plasmid #224267: pProEx Rit1(G47C) CL
Purpose: Protein purification of Rit1 (G47C)
Depositing lab: Kevan Shokat. Depositing organization: University of California, San Francisco (UCSF). Publication: Targeting Ras-, Rho-, and Rab-family GTPases via a conserved cryptic pocket. Morstein J, Bowcut V, Fernando M, Yang Y, Zhu L, Jenkins ML, Evans JT, Guiley KZ, Peacock DM, Krahnke S, Lin Z, Taran KA, Huang BJ, Stephen AG, Burke JE, Lightstone FC, Shokat KM. Cell. 2024 Sep 6:S0092-8674(24)00908-5. doi: 10.1016/j.cell.2024.08.017. PubMed 39255801.
Backbone
  Vector backbone: pProEx
  Vector type: Bacterial Expression
Growth in bacteria
  Bacterial resistance: Ampicillin, 100 μg/mL
  Growth temperature: 37°C
  Growth strain: DH5alpha
  Copy number: Unknown
Gene/Insert
  Gene/Insert name: Rit1
  Species: H. sapiens (human)
  Mutation: G47C
  Entrez Gene: RIT1 (a.k.a. NS8, RIBB, RIT, ROC1)
  Cloning method: Gene Synthesis
Terms and licenses: Academic/Nonprofit Terms; Industry Terms: Not Available to Industry
How to cite: pProEx Rit1(G47C) CL was a gift from Kevan Shokat (Addgene plasmid # 224267 ; http://n2t.net/addgene:224267 ; RRID:Addgene_224267)
