[The description below was written by a language model from this plasmid's Addgene catalogue record and pLannotate feature annotations shown in this document.]
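Description:
pProEx Rit1(G47C) CL is a 5,346-nt bacterial expression plasmid built on the pProEx backbone for producing and purifying recombinant human RIT1, a Ras-family small GTPase, carrying the G47C substitution. It replicates in E. coli through a ColE1/pMB1-type origin and is selected with ampicillin via the β-lactamase (AmpR) gene under its own promoter. An f1 phage origin is also present, along with fragmentary remnants of the pBR322 bom and rop regions. The record lists copy number as unknown.

The expression cassette reads from a promoter region followed by a lac operator into an N-terminal histidine tag (annotated as a partial 8xHis match), a TEV protease recognition site, and then the RIT1 coding sequence. That sequence is annotated as a fragment, spanning 567 nt, so it may not encode the full-length protein. The promoter itself is not clearly identified: the table shows only short fragment matches to the tet and EM7 promoters upstream of the operator, which are probably partial hits rather than intact functional elements. Transcription ends at the rrnB T1 and T2 terminators, which follow a 5S rRNA segment. A plasmid-borne lacI gene driven by the lacIq promoter supplies abundant lac repressor, keeping expression off until it is induced with IPTG.

This layout allows the protein to be captured by metal-affinity chromatography and the tag then removed by TEV cleavage. The insert was made by gene synthesis. The record does not explain the "CL" suffix or the rationale for the engineered cysteine, though the associated publication concerns targeting a conserved cryptic pocket in Ras-, Rho- and Rab-family GTPases.
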