Features (pLannotate 1.2.2; 22 found; start..end, strand, type, name):
      3..20      +  promoter       tet promoter (fragment): E. coli promoter for tetracycline efflux protein gene
     16..117     -  CDS            yciV (fragment): RNAAM_ECOLI - Also known as trpH From Escherichia coli (strain K12).
    192..208     +  promoter       EM7 promoter (fragment): synthetic bacterial promoter&nbsp
    230..246     +  protein_bind   lac operator: The lac repressor binds to the lac operator to inhibit transcription in E. coli. This inhibition can be relieved by adding lactose or isopropyl-β-D-thiogalactopyranoside (IPTG). lac repressor encoded by lacI
    277..296     +  CDS            8xHis (fragment): 8xHis affinity tag
    318..338     +  CDS            TEV site: tobacco etch virus (TEV) protease recognition and cleavage site
    345..911     +  CDS            RIT1 (fragment): RIT1_HUMAN - Also known as RIBB, RIT, ROC1. Experimental evidence at protein level: Swiss-Prot protein existence level 1. Plays a crucial role in coupling NGF stimulation to the activation of both EPHB2 and MAPK14 signaling pathways and in NGF- dependent neuronal differentiation. Involved in ELK1 transactivation through the Ras-MAPK signaling cascade that mediates a wide variety of cellular functions, including cell proliferation, survival, and differentiation. From Homo sapiens (Human).
   1087..1202    +  ncRNA          5S rRNA: Accession: RF00001 - 5S ribosomal RNA
   1206..1292    +  terminator     rrnB T1 terminator: Escherichia coli rrnB; transcription terminator T1 from the E. coli rrnB gene
   1384..1411    +  terminator     rrnB T2 terminator: transcription terminator T2 from the E. coli rrnB gene
   1430..1521    +  promoter       AmpR promoter: bla
   1522..2382    +  CDS            AmpR: β-lactamase; bla; confers resistance to ampicillin, carbenicillin, and related antibiotics
   2553..3141    +  rep_origin     ori: high-copy-number ColE1/pMB1/pBR322/pUC origin of replication
   3327..3378    -  misc_feature   bom (fragment): basis of mobility region from pBR322
   3389..3817    -  rep_origin     f1 ori (sequence partly withheld): f1 bacteriophage origin of replication; arrow indicates direction of (+) strand synthesis
   3822..3838    -  CDS            lacZα (fragment): LacZα fragment of β-galactosidase; lacZ fragment
   3839..3890    -  misc_feature   bom (fragment): basis of mobility region from pBR322
   3891..3907    +  misc_feature   bom (fragment): basis of mobility region from pBR322
   3923..3961    -  misc_feature   bom (fragment): basis of mobility region from pBR322
   4063..4103    -  CDS            rop (fragment): Rop protein, which maintains plasmids at low copy number; rop
   4147..4224    +  promoter       lacIq promoter: lacI (mutant); In the lacIq allele, a single base change in the promoter boosts expression of the lacI gene about 10-fold.
   4225..5307    +  CDS            lacI: lac repressor; lacI; The lac repressor binds to the lac operator to inhibit transcription in E. coli. This inhibition can be relieved by adding lactose or isopropyl-β-D-thiogalactopyranoside (IPTG).
>Addgene plasmid #224267 | pProEx Rit1(G47C) CL | addgene full sequence | sequence record 445633 | Addgene NGS Result
GTTTGACAGCTTATCATCGACTGCACGGTGCACCAATGCTTCTGGCGTCAGGCAGCCATCGGAAGCTGTG
GTATGGCTGTGCAGGTCGTAAATCACTGCATAATTCGTGTCGCTCAAGGCGCACTCCCGTTCTGGATAAT
GTTTTTTGCGCCGACATCATAACGGTTCTGGCAAATATTCTGAAATGAGCTGTTGACAATTAATCATCCG
GTCCGTATAATCTGTGGAATTGTGAGCGGATAACAATTTCACACAGGAAACAGACCATGTCGTACTACCA
TCACCATCACCATCACGATTACGATATCCCAACGACCGAAAACCTGTATTTTCAGGGCGCCATGGGATCC
TCAAGGGAATATAAACTAGTAATGTTAGGAGCGTGCGGTGTGGGCAAGTCCGCCATGACCATGCAATTTA
TCAGCCATCGCTTTCCGGAAGATCATGATCCGACGATCGAAGATGCATATAAAATCCGTATTCGAATCGA
TGACGAACCGGCAAATCTGGACATCTTAGACACCGCCGGTCAAGCAGAATTTACGGCGATGCGTGACCAG
TACATGAGAGCTGGTGAGGGTTTTATTATTTGCTACTCGATCACCGACCGTCGTAGCTTCCACGAAGTCC
GCGAATTCAAGCAGCTGATTTACCGCGTGCGCCGTACCGACGACACCCCGGTTGTTTTGGTTGGCAACAA
AAGTGATCTGAAACAACTCCGCCAGGTCACCAAAGAGGAAGGCCTGGCGCTGGCGCGTGAGTTCAGCTGT
CCGTTCTTCGAGACTTCTGCGGCTTACCGTTATTATATCGACGATGTTTTTCACGCTCTGGTGCGTGAGA
TTCGTCGTAAAGAGAAGGAGGCGGTGTTGGCGATGGAGAAAAAGTCCAAGCCAAAAAACAGCGTGTGGAA
GTAAGAATTCAAAGGCCTACGTCGACGAGCTCACTAGTCGCGGCCGCTTTCGAATCTAGAGCCTGCAGTC
TCGAGGCATGCGGTACCAAGCTTGGCTGTTTTGGCGGATGAGAGAAGATTTTCAGCCTGATACAGATTAA
ATCAGAACGCAGAAGCGGTCTGATAAAACAGAATTTGCCTGGCGGCAGTAGCGCGGTGGTCCCACCTGAC
CCCATGCCGAACTCAGAAGTGAAACGCCGTAGCGCCGATGGTAGTGTGGGGTCTCCCCATGCGAGAGTAG
GGAACTGCCAGGCATCAAATAAAACGAAAGGCTCAGTCGAAAGACTGGGCCTTTCGTTTTATCTGTTGTT
TGTCGGTGAACGCTCTCCTGAGTAGGACAAATCCGCCGGGAGCGGATTTGAACGTTGCGAAGCAACGGCC
CGGAGGGTGGCGGGCAGGACGCCCGCCATAAACTGCCAGGCATCAAATTAAGCAGAAGGCCATCCTGACG
GATGGCCTTTTTGCGTTTCTACAAACTCTTTTGTTTATTTTTCTAAATACATTCAAATATGTATCCGCTC
ATGAGACAATAACCCTGATAAATGCTTCAATAATATTGAAAAAGGAAGAGTATGAGTATTCAACATTTCC
GTGTCGCCCTTATTCCCTTTTTTGCGGCATTTTGCCTTCCTGTTTTTGCTCACCCAGAAACGCTGGTGAA
AGTAAAAGATGCTGAAGATCAGTTGGGTGCACGAGTGGGTTACATCGAACTGGATCTCAACAGCGGTAAG
ATCCTTGAGAGTTTTCGCCCCGAAGAACGTTTTCCAATGATGAGCACTTTTAAAGTTCTGCTATGTGGCG
CGGTATTATCCCGTGTTGACGCCGGGCAAGAGCAACTCGGTCGCCGCATACACTATTCTCAGAATGACTT
GGTTGAGTACTCACCAGTCACAGAAAAGCATCTTACGGATGGCATGACAGTAAGAGAATTATGCAGTGCT
GCCATAACCATGAGTGATAACACTGCGGCCAACTTACTTCTGACAACGATCGGAGGACCGAAGGAGCTAA
CCGCTTTTTTGCACAACATGGGGGATCATGTAACTCGCCTTGATCGTTGGGAACCGGAGCTGAATGAAGC
CATACCAAACGACGAGCGTGACACCACGATGCCTGTAGCAATGGCAACAACGTTGCGCAAACTATTAACT
GGCGAACTACTTACTCTAGCTTCCCGGCAACAATTAATAGACTGGATGGAGGCGGATAAAGTTGCAGGAC
CACTTCTGCGCTCGGCCCTTCCGGCTGGCTGGTTTATTGCTGATAAATCTGGAGCCGGTGAGCGTGGGTC
TCGCGGTATCATTGCAGCACTGGGGCCAGATGGTAAGCCCTCCCGTATCGTAGTTATCTACACGACGGGG
AGTCAGGCAACTATGGATGAACGAAATAGACAGATCGCTGAGATAGGTGCCTCACTGATTAAGCATTGGT
AACTGTCAGACCAAGTTTACTCATATATACTTTAGATTGATTTAAAACTTCATTTTTAATTTAAAAGGAT
CTAGGTGAAGATCCTTTTTGATAATCTCATGACCAAAATCCCTTAACGTGAGTTTTCGTTCCACTGAGCG
TCAGACCCCGTAGAAAAGATCAAAGGATCTTCTTGAGATCCTTTTTTTCTGCGCGTAATCTGCTGCTTGC
AAACAAAAAAACCACCGCTACCAGCGGTGGTTTGTTTGCCGGATCAAGAGCTACCAACTCTTTTTCCGAA
GGTAACTGGCTTCAGCAGAGCGCAGATACCAAATACTGTCCTTCTAGTGTAGCCGTAGTTAGGCCACCAC
TTCAAGAACTCTGTAGCACCGCCTACATACCTCGCTCTGCTAATCCTGTTACCAGTGGCTGCTGCCAGTG
GCGATAAGTCGTGTCTTACCGGGTTGGACTCAAGACGATAGTTACCGGATAAGGCGCAGCGGTCGGGCTG
AACGGGGGGTTCGTGCACACAGCCCAGCTTGGAGCGAACGACCTACACCGAACTGAGATACCTACAGCGT
GAGCTATGAGAAAGCGCCACGCTTCCCGAAGGGAGAAAGGCGGACAGGTATCCGGTAAGCGGCAGGGTCG
GAACAGGAGAGCGCACGAGGGAGCTTCCAGGGGGAAACGCCTGGTATCTTTATAGTCCTGTCGGGTTTCG
CCACCTCTGACTTGAGCGTCGATTTTTGTGATGCTCGTCAGGGGGGCGGAGCCTATGGAAAAACGCCAGC
AACGCGGCCTTTTTACGGTTCCTGGCCTTTTGCTGGCCTTTTGCTCACATGTTCTTTCCTGCGTTATCCC
CTGATTCTGTGGATAACCGTATTACCGCCTTTGAGTGAGCTGATACCGCTCGCCGCAGCCGAACGACCGA
GCGCAGCGAGTCAGTGAGCGAGGAAGCGGAAGAGCGCCTGATGCGGTATTTTCTCCTTACGCATCTGTGC
GGTATTTCACACCGCATAATTTTGTTAAAATTCGCGTTAAATTTTTGTTAAATCAGCTCATTTTTTAACC
AATAGGCCGAAATCGGCAAAATCCCTTATAAATCAAAAGAATAGACCGAGATAGGGT
[37 nt withheld, positions 3488-3524]
AAAGAACGTGGACTCCAACGTCAAAGG
[49 nt withheld, positions 3552-3600]
T
[91 nt withheld, positions 3602-3692]
G
[124 nt withheld, positions 3694-3817]
CCCATTCGCCATTCAGGCTGCTATGGTGCACTCTCAGTACAATCTGCTCTGATGCCGCATAGTTAAGCCA
GTACCAGTCACGTAGCGATATCGCTACGTGACTGGTACACTCCGCTATCGCTACGTGACTGGGTCATGGC
TGCGCCCCGACACCCGCCAACACCCGCTGACGCGCCCTGACGGGCTTGTCTGCTCCCGGCATCCGCTTAC
AGACAAGCTGTGACCGTCTCCGGGAGCTGCATGTGTCAGAGGTTTTCACCGTCATCACCGAAACGCGCGA
GGCAGCAGATCAATTCGCGCGCGAAGGCGAAGCGGCATGCATTTACGTTGACACCATCGAATGGTGCAAA
ACCTTTCGCGGTATGGCATGATAGCGCCCGGAAGAGAGTCAATTCAGGGTGGTGAATGTGAAACCAGTAA
CGTTATACGATGTCGCAGAGTATGCCGGTGTCTCTTATCAGACCGTTTCCCGCGTGGTGAACCAGGCCAG
CCACGTTTCTGCGAAAACGCGGGAAAAAGTGGAAGCGGCGATGGCGGAGCTGAATTACATTCCCAACCGC
GTGGCACAACAACTGGCGGGCAAACAGTCGTTGCTGATTGGCGTTGCCACCTCCAGTCTGGCCCTGCACG
CGCCGTCGCAAATTGTCGCGGCGATTAAATCTCGCGCCGATCAACTGGGTGCCAGCGTGGTGGTGTCGAT
GGTAGAACGAAGCGGCGTCGAAGCCTGTAAAGCGGCGGTGCACAATCTTCTCGCGCAACGCGTCAGTGGG
CTGATCATTAACTATCCGCTGGATGACCAGGATGCCATTGCTGTGGAAGCTGCCTGCACTAATGTTCCGG
CGTTATTTCTTGATGTCTCTGACCAGACACCCATCAACAGTATTATTTTCTCCCATGAAGACGGTACGCG
ACTGGGCGTGGAGCATCTGGTCGCATTGGGTCACCAGCAAATCGCGCTGTTAGCGGGCCCATTAAGTTCT
GTCTCGGCGCGTCTGCGTCTGGCTGGCTGGCATAAATATCTCACTCGCAATCAAATTCAGCCGATAGCGG
AACGGGAAGGCGACTGGAGTGCCATGTCCGGTTTTCAACAAACCATGCAAATGCTGAATGAGGGCATCGT
TCCCACTGCGATGCTGGTTGCCAACGATCAGATGGCGCTGGGCGCAATGCGCGCCATTACCGAGTCCGGG
CTGCGCGTTGGTGCGGATATCTCGGTAGTGGGATACGACGATACCGAAGACAGCTCATGTTATATCCCGC
CGTTAACCACCATCAAACAGGATTTTCGCCTGCTGGGGCAAACCAGCGTGGACCGCTTGCTGCAACTCTC
TCAGGGCCAGGCGGTGAAGGGCAATCAGCTGTTGCCCGTCTCACTGGTGAAAAGAAAAACCACCCTGGCA
CCCAATACGCAAACCGCCTCTCCCCGCGCGTTGGCCGATTCATTAATGCAGCTGGCACGACAGGTTTCCC
GACTGGAAAGCGGGCAGTGAGCGCAACGCAATTAATGTAAGTTAGCGCGAATTGATCTG
